>Addgene plasmid #222832 | pHEE-R-hyg9si | addgene full sequence | sequence record 446482 | Addgene NGS Result
GTTTACCCGCCAATATATCCTGTCAAACACTGATAGTTTCTTGAAACCAAATTAACATAGGGTTTTTATT
TAAATAAAAGTTTAACCTTCTTTTTAAAAAATTGTTCATAGTGTCATGTCAGAACAAGAGCTACAAATCA
CACATAGCATGCATAAGCGGAGCTATGATGAGTGGTATTGTTTTGTTCGTCACTTGTCACTCTTTTCCAA
CACATAATCCCGACAACAACGTAAGAGCATCTCTCTCTCTCCACACACACTCATGCATGCATGCATTCTT
ACACGTGATTGCCATGCAAATCTCCTTTCTCACCTATAAATACAAACCAACCCTTCACTACACTCTTCAC
TCAAACCAAAACAAGAAAACATACACAAATAGCAAAACAAGGGCGAATTCTCAACACAACATATACAAAA
CAAACGAATCTCAAGCAATCAAGCATTCTACTTCTATTGCAGCAATTTAAATCATTTCTTTTAAAGCAAA
AGCAATTTTCTGAAAATTTTCACCATTTACGAACGATAGCATGGTGAGCAAGGGCGAGGAGGATAACATG
GCCATCATCAAGGAGTTCATGCGCTTCAAGGTGCACATGGAGGGCTCCGTGAACGGCCACGAGTTCGAGA
TCGAGGGCGAGGGCGAGGGCCGCCCCTACGAGGGCACCCAGACCGCCAAGCTGAAGGTGACCAAGGGTGG
CCCCCTGCCCTTCGCCTGGGACATCCTGTCCCCTCAGTTCATGTACGGCTCCAAGGCCTACGTGAAGCAC
CCCGCCGACATCCCCGACTACTTGAAGCTGTCCTTCCCCGAGGGCTTCAAGTGGGAGCGCGTGATGAACT
TCGAGGACGGCGGCGTGGTGACCGTGACCCAGGACTCCTCCCTGCAGGACGGCGAGTTCATCTACAAGGT
GAAGCTGCGCGGCACCAACTTCCCCTCCGACGGCCCCGTAATGCAGAAGAAGACCATGGGCTGGGAGGCC
TCCTCCGAGCGGATGTACCCCGAGGACGGCGCCCTGAAGGGCGAGATCAAGCAGAGGCTGAAGCTGAAGG
ACGGCGGCCACTACGACGCTGAGGTCAAGACCACCTACAAGGCCAAGAAGCCCGTGCAGCTGCCCGGCGC
CTACAACGTCAACATCAAGTTGGACATCACCTCCCACAACGAGGACTACACCATCGTGGAACAGTACGAA
CGCGCCGAGGGCCGCCACTCCACCGGCGGCATGGACGAGCTGTACAAGAAGGACGAGCTGTAAGCGCCGC
CCGGCTGCATCGCTGAAATCACCAGTCTCTCTCTACAAATCTATCTCTCTCTATAATAATGTGTGAGTAG
TTCCCAGATAAGGGAATTAGGGTTCTTATAGGGTTTCGCTCATGTGTTGAGCATATAAGAAACCCTTAGT
ATGTATTTGTATTTGTAAAATACTTCTATCAATAAAATTTCTAATTCCTAAAACCAAAATCCAGTGGTAC
CAAGCTTCGACTTGCCTTCCGCACAATACATCATTTCTTCTTAGCTTTTTTTCTTCTTCTTCGTTCATAC
AGTTTTTTTTTGTTTATCAGCTTACATTTTCTTGAACCGTAGCTTTCGTTTTCTTCTTTTTAACTTTCCA
TTCGGAGTTTTTGTATCTTGTTTCATAGTTTGTCCCAGGATTAGAATGATTAGGCATCGAACCTTCAAGA
ATTTGATTGAATAAAACATCTTCATTCTTAAGATATGAAGATAATCTTCAAAAGGCCCCTGGGAATCTGA
AAGAAGAGAAGCAGGCCCATTTATATGGGAAAGAACAATAGTATTTCTTATATAGGCCCATTTAAGTTGA
AAACAATCTTCAAAAGTCCCACATCGCTTAGATAAGAAAACGAAGCTGAGTTTATATACAGCTAGAGTCG
AAGTAGTGATTGGGAGACCAACCCAGTGGACATAAGCCTGTTCGGTTCGTAAGCTGTAATGCAAGTAGCG
TATGCGCTCACGCAACTGGTCCAGAACCTTGACCGAACGCAGCGGTGGTAACGGCGCAGTGGCGGTTTTC
ATGGCTTGTTATGACTGTTTTTTTGGGGTACAGTCTATGCCTCGGGCATCCAAGCAGCAAGCGCGTTACG
CCGTGGGTCGATGTTTGATGTTATGGAGCAGCAACGATGTTACGCAGCAGGGCAGTCGCCCTAAAACAAA
GTTAAACATCATGGGGGAAGCGGTGATCGCCGAAGTATCGACTCAACTATCAGAGGTAGTTGGCGTCATC
GAGCGCCATCTCGAACCGACGTTGCTGGCCGTACATTTGTACGGCTCCGCAGTGGATGGCGGCCTGAAGC
CACACAGTGATATTGATTTGCTGGTTACGGTGACCGTAAGGCTTGATGAAACAACGCGGCGAGCTTTGAT
CAACGACCTTTTGGAAACTTCGGCTTCCCCTGGAGAGAGCGAGATTCTCCGCGCTGTAGAAGTCACCATT
GTTGTGCACGACGACATCATTCCGTGGCGTTATCCAGCTAAGCGCGAACTGCAATTTGGAGAATGGCAGC
GCAATGACATTCTTGCAGGTATCTTCGAGCCAGCCACGATCGACATTGATCTGGCTATCTTGCTGACAAA
AGCAAGAGAACATAGCGTTGCCTTGGTAGGTCCAGCGGCGGAGGAACTCTTTGATCCGGTTCCTGAACAG
GATCTATTTGAGGCGCTAAATGAAACCTTAACGCTATGGAACTCGCCGCCCGACTGGGCTGGCGATGAGC
GAAATGTAGTGCTTACGTTGTCCCGCATTTGGTACAGCGCAGTAACCGGCAAAATCGCGCCGAAGGATGT
CGCTGCCGACTGGGCAATGGAGCGCCTGCCGGCCCAGTATCAGCCCGTCATACTTGAAGCTAGACAGGCT
TATCTTGGACAAGAAGAAGATCGCTTGGCCTCGCGCGCAGATCAGTTGGAAGAATTTGTCCACTACGTGA
AAGGCGAGATCACCAAGGTAGTCGGCAAATAATGTCTAGCTAGAAATTCGTTCAAGCCGACGCCGCTTCG
CGGCGCGGCTTAACTCAAGCGTTAGATGCACTAAGCACATAATTGCTCACAGCCAAACTATCAGGTCAAG
TCTGCTTTTATTATTTTTAAGCGTGCATAATAAGCCGGTCTCGGTTTTAGAGCTAGAAATAGCAAGTTAA
AATAAGGCTAGTCCGTTATCAACTTGAAAAAGTGGCACCGAGTCGGTGCTTTTTTTTGCAAAATTTTCCA
GATCGATTTCTTCTTCCTCTGTTCTTCGGCGTTCAATTTCTGGGGTTTTCTCTTCGTTTTCTGTAACTGA
AACCTAAAATTTGACCTAAAAAAAATCTCAAATAATATGATTCAGTGGTTTTGTACTTTTCAGTTAGTTG
AGTTTTGCAGTTCCGATGAGATAAACCAATACCATGGTTATACTAGTGAATAAAAGCATTTGCGTTTGGT
TTATCATTGCGTTTATACAAGGACAGAGATCCACTGAGCTGGAATAGCTTAAAACCATTATCAGAACAAA
ATAAACCATTTTTTGTTAAGAATCAGAGCATAGTAAACAACAGAAACAACCTAAGAGAGGTAACTTGTCC
AAGAAGATAGCTAATTATATCTATTTTATAAAAGTTATCATAGTTTGTAAGTCACAAAAGATGCAAATAA
CAGAGAAACTAGGAGACTTGAGAATATACATTCTTGTATATTTGTATTCGAGATTGTGAAAATTTGACCA
TAAGTTTAAATTCTTAAAAAGATATATCTGATCTAGGTGATGGTTATAGACTGTAATTTTACCACATGTT
TAATGATGGATAGTGACACACATGACACATCGACAACACTATAGCATCTTATTTAGATTACAACATGAAA
TTTTTCTGTAATACATGTCTTTGTACATAATTTAAAAGTAATTCCTAAGAAATATATTTATACAAGGAGT
TTAAAGAAAACATAGCATAAAGTTCAATGAGTAGTAAAAACCATATACAGTATATAGCATAAAGTTCAAT
GAGTTTATTACAAAAGCATTGGTTCACTTTCTGTAACACGACGTTAAACCTTCGTCTCCAATAGGAGCGC
TACTGATTCAACATGCCAATATATACTAAATACGTTTCTACAGTCAAATGCTTTAACGTTTCATGATTAA
GTGACTATTTACCGTCAATCCTTTCCCATTCCTCCCACTAATCCAACTTTTTAATTACTCTTAAATCACC
ACTAAGCTAGTAACGCCTATCATGAATTAGCTCTACTAAATCTAGCAACCTTTCAAATTTGCAGTATTGC
AGGTGTCTCTGTGTCTTTAAAATAGTTGCCTTATGATTTCTTCGGTTTCAAGATGATCAAATAGTTATAG
ATTTCATGCTCACACATGCTCATTAGATGTGTACATACTTTACTTACCCAAATCTATTTTCTCGCAAAGA
TTTTGATGGTAAAGCTGATTTGGTTCTATTGAACTAAATCAAACGAGTTTCAGACTGAGTGATTCTAATC
CGGCCCATTAGCCCCTAAACAGACCCACTAATTACGCAGCTTTTAATAGAGTAATTACACCTAGTTTACC
CACTAAACCACTAAGCACTAATTATCTCACAATCTAATGAGCTTCCCTCGTAATTACTTGGGCTTTCACT
CTACCATTTATTTGTAACAGTCAAGTCTCTACTGTCTCTATATAAACTCTCTAAAGTTAACACACAATTC
TCATCACAAACAAATCAACCAAAGCAACTTCTACTCTTTCTTCTTTCGACCTTATCAATCTGTTGAGAAA
TCTAGATGCAGCCTTCTCTTAAACGTATGAAAATTGAGCCATCTTCTCAAAAGGTAAATTTCTGTGTTCC
TTATTCTCTCAAAATCTTCGATTTTGTTTTCGTTCGATCCCAATTTCGTATATGTTCTTTGGTTTAGATT
CTGTTAATCTTAGATCGAAGACGATTTTCTGGGTTTGATCGTTAGATATCATCTTAATTCTCGATTAGGG
TTTCATAGATATCATCCGATTTGTTCAAATAATTTGAGTTTTGTCGAATAATTACTCTTCGATTTGTGAT
TTCTATCTAGATCTGGTGTTAGTTTCTAGTTTGTGCGATCGAATTTGTCGATTAATCTGAGTTTTTCTGA
TTAACAGATGGATTACAAGGACCACGACGGGGATTACAAGGACCACGACATTGATTACAAGGATGATGAT
GACAAGATGGCTCCGAAGAAGAAGAGGAAGGTTGGCATCCACGGGGTGCCAGCTGCTGACAAGAAGTACT
CGATCGGCCTCGATATTGGGACTAACTCTGTTGGCTGGGCCGTGATCACCGACGAGTACAAGGTGCCCTC
AAAGAAGTTCAAGGTCCTGGGCAACACCGATCGGCATTCCATCAAGAAGAATCTCATTGGCGCTCTCCTG
TTCGACAGCGGCGAGACGGCTGAGGCTACGCGGCTCAAGCGCACCGCCCGCAGGCGGTACACGCGCAGGA
AGAATCGCATCTGCTACCTGCAGGAGATTTTCTCCAACGAGATGGCGAAGGTTGACGATTCTTTCTTCCA
CAGGCTGGAGGAGTCATTCCTCGTGGAGGAGGATAAGAAGCACGAGCGGCATCCAATCTTCGGCAACATT
GTCGACGAGGTTGCCTACCACGAGAAGTACCCTACGATCTACCATCTGCGGAAGAAGCTCGTGGACTCCA
CAGATAAGGCGGACCTCCGCCTGATCTACCTCGCTCTGGCCCACATGATTAAGTTCAGGGGCCATTTCCT
GATCGAGGGGGATCTCAACCCGGACAATAGCGATGTTGACAAGCTGTTCATCCAGCTCGTGCAGACGTAC
AACCAGCTCTTCGAGGAGAACCCCATTAATGCGTCAGGCGTCGACGCGAAGGCTATCCTGTCCGCTAGGC
TCTCGAAGTCTCGGCGCCTCGAGAACCTGATCGCCCAGCTGCCGGGCGAGAAGAAGAACGGCCTGTTCGG
GAATCTCATTGCGCTCAGCCTGGGGCTCACGCCCAACTTCAAGTCGAATTTCGATCTCGCTGAGGACGCC
AAGCTGCAGCTCTCCAAGGACACATACGACGATGACCTGGATAACCTCCTGGCCCAGATCGGCGATCAGT
ACGCGGACCTGTTCCTCGCTGCCAAGAATCTGTCGGACGCCATCCTCCTGTCTGATATTCTCAGGGTGAA
CACCGAGATTACGAAGGCTCCGCTCTCAGCCTCCATGATCAAGCGCTACGACGAGCACCATCAGGATCTG
ACCCTCCTGAAGGCGCTGGTCAGGCAGCAGCTCCCCGAGAAGTACAAGGAGATCTTCTTCGATCAGTCGA
AGAACGGCTACGCTGGGTACATTGACGGCGGGGCCTCTCAGGAGGAGTTCTACAAGTTCATCAAGCCGAT
TCTGGAGAAGATGGACGGCACGGAGGAGCTGCTGGTGAAGCTCAATCGCGAGGACCTCCTGAGGAAGCAG
CGGACATTCGATAACGGCAGCATCCCACACCAGATTCATCTCGGGGAGCTGCACGCTATCCTGAGGAGGC
AGGAGGACTTCTACCCTTTCCTCAAGGATAACCGCGAGAAGATCGAGAAGATTCTGACTTTCAGGATCCC
GTACTACGTCGGCCCACTCGCTAGGGGCAACTCCCGCTTCGCTTGGATGACCCGCAAGTCAGAGGAGACG
ATCACGCCGTGGAACTTCGAGGAGGTGGTCGACAAGGGCGCTAGCGCTCAGTCGTTCATCGAGAGGATGA
CGAATTTCGACAAGAACCTGCCAAATGAGAAGGTGCTCCCTAAGCACTCGCTCCTGTACGAGTACTTCAC
AGTCTACAACGAGCTGACTAAGGTGAAGTATGTGACCGAGGGCATGAGGAAGCCGGCTTTCCTGTCTGGG
GAGCAGAAGAAGGCCATCGTGGACCTCCTGTTCAAGACCAACCGGAAGGTCACGGTTAAGCAGCTCAAGG
AGGACTACTTCAAGAAGATTGAGTGCTTCGATTCGGTCGAGATCTCTGGCGTTGAGGACCGCTTCAACGC
CTCCCTGGGGACCTACCACGATCTCCTGAAGATCATTAAGGATAAGGACTTCCTGGACAACGAGGAGAAT
GAGGATATCCTCGAGGACATTGTGCTGACACTCACTCTGTTCGAGGACCGGGAGATGATCGAGGAGCGCC
TGAAGACTTACGCCCATCTCTTCGATGACAAGGTCATGAAGCAGCTCAAGAGGAGGAGGTACACCGGCTG
GGGGAGGCTGAGCAGGAAGCTCATCAACGGCATTCGGGACAAGCAGTCCGGGAAGACGATCCTCGACTTC
CTGAAGAGCGATGGCTTCGCGAACCGCAATTTCATGCAGCTGATTCACGATGACAGCCTCACATTCAAGG
AGGATATCCAGAAGGCTCAGGTGAGCGGCCAGGGGGACTCGCTGCACGAGCATATCGCGAACCTCGCTGG
CTCGCCAGCTATCAAGAAGGGGATTCTGCAGACCGTGAAGGTTGTGGACGAGCTGGTGAAGGTCATGGGC
AGGCACAAGCCTGAGAACATCGTCATTGAGATGGCCCGGGAGAATCAGACCACGCAGAAGGGCCAGAAGA
ACTCACGCGAGAGGATGAAGAGGATCGAGGAGGGCATTAAGGAGCTGGGGTCCCAGATCCTCAAGGAGCA
CCCGGTGGAGAACACGCAGCTGCAGAATGAGAAGCTCTACCTGTACTACCTCCAGAATGGCCGCGATATG
TATGTGGACCAGGAGCTGGATATTAACAGGCTCAGCGATTACGACGTCGATCATATCGTTCCACAGTCAT
TCCTGAAGGATGACTCCATTGACAACAAGGTCCTCACCAGGTCGGACAAGAACCGGGGCAAGTCTGATAA
TGTTCCTTCAGAGGAGGTCGTTAAGAAGATGAAGAACTACTGGCGCCAGCTCCTGAATGCCAAGCTGATC
ACGCAGCGGAAGTTCGATAACCTCACAAAGGCTGAGAGGGGCGGGCTCTCTGAGCTGGACAAGGCGGGCT
TCATCAAGAGGCAGCTGGTCGAGACACGGCAGATCACTAAGCACGTTGCGCAGATTCTCGACTCACGGAT
GAACACTAAGTACGATGAGAATGACAAGCTGATCCGCGAGGTGAAGGTCATCACCCTGAAGTCAAAGCTC
GTCTCCGACTTCAGGAAGGATTTCCAGTTCTACAAGGTTCGGGAGATCAACAATTACCACCATGCCCATG
ACGCGTACCTGAACGCGGTGGTCGGCACAGCTCTGATCAAGAAGTACCCAAAGCTCGAGAGCGAGTTCGT
GTACGGGGACTACAAGGTTTACGATGTGAGGAAGATGATCGCCAAGTCGGAGCAGGAGATTGGCAAGGCT
ACCGCCAAGTACTTCTTCTACTCTAACATTATGAATTTCTTCAAGACAGAGATCACTCTGGCCAATGGCG
AGATCCGGAAGCGCCCCCTCATCGAGACGAACGGCGAGACGGGGGAGATCGTGTGGGACAAGGGCAGGGA
TTTCGCGACCGTCAGGAAGGTTCTCTCCATGCCACAAGTGAATATCGTCAAGAAGACAGAGGTCCAGACT
GGCGGGTTCTCTAAGGAGTCAATTCTGCCTAAGCGGAACAGCGACAAGCTCATCGCCCGCAAGAAGGACT
GGGATCCGAAGAAGTACGGCGGGTTCGACAGCCCCACTGTGGCCTACTCGGTCCTGGTTGTGGCGAAGGT
TGAGAAGGGCAAGTCCAAGAAGCTCAAGAGCGTGAAGGAGCTGCTGGGGATCACGATTATGGAGCGCTCC
AGCTTCGAGAAGAACCCGATCGATTTCCTGGAGGCGAAGGGCTACAAGGAGGTGAAGAAGGACCTGATCA
TTAAGCTCCCCAAGTACTCACTCTTCGAGCTGGAGAACGGCAGGAAGCGGATGCTGGCTTCCGCTGGCGA
GCTGCAGAAGGGGAACGAGCTGGCTCTGCCGTCCAAGTATGTGAACTTCCTCTACCTGGCCTCCCACTAC
GAGAAGCTCAAGGGCAGCCCCGAGGACAACGAGCAGAAGCAGCTGTTCGTCGAGCAGCACAAGCATTACC
TCGACGAGATCATTGAGCAGATTTCCGAGTTCTCCAAGCGCGTGATCCTGGCCGACGCGAATCTGGATAA
GGTCCTCTCCGCGTACAACAAGCACCGCGACAAGCCAATCAGGGAGCAGGCTGAGAATATCATTCATCTC
TTCACCCTGACGAACCTCGGCGCCCCTGCTGCTTTCAAGTACTTCGACACAACTATCGATCGCAAGAGGT
ACACAAGCACTAAGGAGGTCCTGGACGCGACCCTCATCCACCAGTCGATTACCGGCCTCTACGAGACGCG
CATCGACCTGTCTCAGCTCGGGGGCGACAAGCGGCCAGCGGCGACGAAGAAGGCGGGGCAGGCGAAGAAG
AAGAAGTGAGCTCAGAGCTTTCGTTCGTATCATCGGTTTCGACAACGTTCGTCAAGTTCAATGCATCAGT
TTCATTGCGCACACACCAGAATCCTACTGAGTTTGAGTATTATGGCATTGGGAAAACTGTTTTTCTTGTA
CCATTTGTTGTGCTTGTAATTTACTGTGTTTTTTATTCGGTTTTCGCTATCGAACTGTGAAATGGAAATG
GATGGAGAAGAGTTAATGAATGATATGGTCCTTTTGTTCATTCTCAAATTAATATTATTTGTTTTTTCTC
TTATTTGTTGTGTGTTGAATTTGAAATTATAAGAGATATGCAAACATTTTGTTTTGAGTAAAAATGTGTC
AAATCGTGGCCTCTAATGACCGAAGTTAATATGAGGAGTAAAACACTTGTAGTTGTACCATTATGCTTAT
TCACTAGGCAACAAATATATTTTCAGACCTAGAAAAGCTGCAAATGTTACTGAATACAAGTATGTCCTCT
TGTGTTTTAGACATTTATGAACTTTCCTTTATGTAATTTTCCAGAATCCTTGTCAGATTCTAATCATTGC
TTTATAATTATAGTTATACTCATGGATTTGTAGTTGAGTATGAAAATATTTTTTAATGCATTTTATGACT
TGCCAATTGATTGACAACGAATTCGTAATCATGTCATAGCTGTTTCCTGTGTGAAATTGTTATCCGCTCA
CAATTCCACACAACATACGAGCCGGAAGCATAAAGTGTAAAGCCTGGGGTGCCTAATGAGTGAGCTAACT
CACATTAATTGCGTTGCGCTCACTGCCCGCTTTCCAGTCGGGAAACCTGTCGTGCCAGCTGCATTAATGA
ATCGGCCAACGCGCGGGGAGAGGCGGTTTGCGTATTGGCTAGAGCAGCTTGCCAACATGGTGGAGCACGA
CACTCTCGTCTACTCCAAGAATATCAAAGATACAGTCTCAGAAGACCAAAGGGCTATTGAGACTTTTCAA
CAAAGGGTAATATCGGGAAACCTCCTCGGATTCCATTGCCCAGCTATCTGTCACTTCATCAAAAGGACAG
TAGAAAAGGAAGGTGGCACCTACAAATGCCATCATTGCGATAAAGGAAAGGCTATCGTTCAAGATGCCTC
TGCCGACAGTGGTCCCAAAGATGGACCCCCACCCACGAGGAGCATCGTGGAAAAAGAAGACGTTCCAACC
ACGTCTTCAAAGCAAGTGGATTGATGTGAACATGGTGGAGCACGACACTCTCGTCTACTCCAAGAATATC
AAAGATACAGTCTCAGAAGACCAAAGGGCTATTGAGACTTTTCAACAAAGGGTAATATCGGGAAACCTCC
TCGGATTCCATTGCCCAGCTATCTGTCACTTCATCAAAAGGACAGTAGAAAAGGAAGGTGGCACCTACAA
ATGCCATCATTGCGATAAAGGAAAGGCTATCGTTCAAGATGCCTCTGCCGACAGTGGTCCCAAAGATGGA
CCCCCACCCACGAGGAGCATCGTGGAAAAAGAAGACGTTCCAACCACGTCTTCAAAGCAAGTGGATTGAT
GTGATATCTCCACTGACGTAAGGGATGACGCACAATCCCACTATCCTTCGCAAGACCCTTCCTCTATATA
AGGAAGTTCATTTCATTTGGAGAGGACACGCTGAAATCACCAGTCTCTCTCTACAAATCTATCTCTCTCG
AGCTTTCGCAGATCCGGGGGGCAATGAGATATGAAAAAGCCTGAACTCACCGCGACGTCTGTCGAGAAGT
TTCTGATCGAAAAGTTCGACAGCGTCTCCGACCTGATGCAGCTCTCGGAGGGCGAAGAATCTCGTGCTTT
CAGCTTCGATGTAGGAGGGCGTGGATATGTCCTGCGGGTAAATAGCTGCGCCGATGGTTTCTACAAAGAT
CGTTATGTTTATCGGCACTTTGCATCGGCCGCGCTCCCGATTCCGGAAGTGCTTGACATTGGGGAGTTTA
GCGAGAGCCTGACCTATTGCATCTCCCGCCGTTCACAGGGTGTCACGTTGCAAGACCTGCCTGAAACCGA
ACTGCCCGCTGTTCTACAACCGGTCGCGGAGGCTATGGATGCGATCGCTGCGGCCGATCTTAGCCAGACG
AGCGGGTTCGGCCCATTCGGACCGCAAGGAATCGGTCAATACACTACATGGCGTGATTTCATATGCGCGA
TTGCTGATCCCCATGTGTATCACTGGCAAACTGTGATGGACGACACCGTCAGTGCGTCCGTCGCGCAGGC
TCTCGATGAGCTGATGCTTTGGGCCGAGGACTGCCCCGAAGTCCGGCACCTCGTGCACGCGGATTTCGGC
TCCAACAATGTCCTGACGGACAATGGCCGCATAACAGCGGTCATTGACTGGAGCGAGGCGATGTTCGGGG
ATTCCCAATACGAGGTCGCCAACATCTTCTTCTGGAGGCCGTGGTTGGCTTGTATGGAGCAGCAGACGCG
CTACTTCGAGCGGAGGCATCCGGAGCTTGCAGGATCGCCACGACTCCGGGCGTATATGCTCCGCATTGGT
CTTGACCAACTCTATCAGAGCTTGGTTGACGGCAATTTCGATGATGCAGCTTGGGCGCAGGGTCGATGCG
ACGCAATCGTCCGATCCGGAGCCGGGACTGTCGGGCGTACACAAATCGCCCGCAGAAGCGCGGCCGTCTG
GACCGATGGCTGTGTAGAAGTACTCGCCGATAGTGGAAACCGACGCCCCAGCACTCGTCCGAGGGCAAAG
AAATAGAGTAGATGCCGACCGGGATCTGTCGATCGACAAGCTCGAGTTTCTCCATAATAATGTGTGAGTA
GTTCCCAGATAAGGGAATTAGGGTTCCTATAGGGTTTCGCTCATGTGTTGAGCATATAAGAAACCCTTAG
TATGTATTTGTATTTGTAAAATACTTCTATCAATAAAATTTCTAATTCCTAAAACCAAAATCCAGTACTA
AAATCCAGATCCCCCGAATTAATTCGGCGTTAATTCAGTACATTAAAAACGTCCGCAATGTGTTATTAAG
TTGTCTAAGCGTCAATTTGTTTACACCACAATATATCCTGCCACCAGCCAGCCAACAGCTCCCCGACCGG
CAGCTCGGCACAAAATCACCACTCGATACAGGCAGCCCATCAGTCCGGGACGGCGTCAGCGGGAGAGCCG
TTGTAAGGCGGCAGACTTTGCTCATGTTACCGATGCTATTCGGAAGAACGGCAACTAAGCTGCCGGGTTT
GAAACACGGATGATCTCGCGGAGGGTAGCATGTTGATTGTAACGATGACAGAGCGTTGCTGCCTGTGATC
ACCGCGGTTTCAAAATCGGCTCCGTCGATACTATGTTATACGCCAACTTTGAAAACAACTTTGAAAAAGC
TGTTTTCTGGTATTTAAGGTTTTAGAATGCAAGGAACAGTGAATTGGAGTTCGTCTTGTTATAATTAGCT
TCTTGGGGTATCTTTAAATACTGTAGAAAAGAGGAAGGAAATAATAAATGGCTAAAATGAGAATATCACC
GGAATTGAAAAAACTGATCGAAAAATACCGCTGCGTAAAAGATACGGAAGGAATGTCTCCTGCTAAGGTA
TATAAGCTGGTGGGAGAAAATGAAAACCTATATTTAAAAATGACGGACAGCCGGTATAAAGGGACCACCT
ATGATGTGGAACGGGAAAAGGACATGATGCTATGGCTGGAAGGAAAGCTGCCTGTTCCAAAGGTCCTGCA
CTTTGAACGGCATGATGGCTGGAGCAATCTGCTCATGAGTGAGGCCGATGGCGTCCTTTGCTCGGAAGAG
TATGAAGATGAACAAAGCCCTGAAAAGATTATCGAGCTGTATGCGGAGTGCATCAGGCTCTTTCACTCCA
TCGACATATCGGATTGTCCCTATACGAATAGCTTAGACAGCCGCTTAGCCGAATTGGATTACTTACTGAA
TAACGATCTGGCCGATGTGGATTGCGAAAACTGGGAAGAAGACACTCCATTTAAAGATCCGCGCGAGCTG
TATGATTTTTTAAAGACGGAAAAGCCCGAAGAGGAACTTGTCTTTTCCCACGGCGACCTGGGAGACAGCA
ACATCTTTGTGAAAGATGGCAAAGTAAGTGGCTTTATTGATCTTGGGAGAAGCGGCAGGGCGGACAAGTG
GTATGACATTGCCTTCTGCGTCCGGTCGATCAGGGAGGATATCGGGGAAGAACAGTATGTCGAGCTATTT
TTTGACTTACTGGGGATCAAGCCTGATTGGGAGAAAATAAAATATTATATTTTACTGGATGAATTGTTTT
AGTACCTAGAATGCATGACCAAAATCCCTTAACGTGAGTTTTCGTTCCACTGAGCGCTGAGAGATCCCCT
CATAATTTCCCCAAAGCGTAACCATGTGTGAATAAATTTTGAGCTAGTAGGGTTGCAGCCACGAGTAAGT
CTTCCCTTGTTATTGTGTAGCCAGAATGCCGCAAAACTTCCATGCCTAAGCGAACTGTTGAGAGTACGTT
TCGATTTCTGACTGTGTTAGCCTGGAAGTGCTTGTCCCAACCTTGTTTCTGAGCATGAACGCCCGCAAGC
CAACATGTTAGTTGAAGCATCAGGGCGATTAGCAGCATGATATCAAAACGCTCTGAGCTGCTCGTTCGGC
TATGGCGTAGGCCTAGTCCGTAGGCAGGACTTTTCAAGTCTCGGAAGGTTTCTTCAATCTGCATTCGCTT
CGAATAGATATTAACAAGTTGTTTGGGTGTTCGAATTTCAACAGGTAAGTTAGTTGCTAGAACCCATGGC
TCCTTTGCCGACGCTGAGTAGATTTTAGGTGACGGGTGGTGACAATGAGTCCGTGTCGAGCGCTGATTTT
TTCGGCCTTTAGAGCGAGATTTATACAATAGAATTTGGCATGAGATTGGATTGCTTTTAGTCAGCCTCTT
ATAGCCTAAAGTCTTTGAGTGACTAGATGACATATCATGTAAGTTGCTGATAGGTTTCCAGTTTTCCGCT
CCTAGGTCTGCATATTGTACTTTTCCTCTTACTCGACTTAACCAGTACCAACCCAGCTTCTCAACGGATT
TATACCATGGCACTTTAAAGCCAGCATCACTGACAATGAGCGGTGTGGTGTTACTCGGTAGAATGCTCGC
AAGGTCGGCTAGAAATTGGTCATGAGCTTTCTTTGAACATTGCTCTGAAAGCGGGAACGCTTTCTCATAA
AGAGTAACAGAACGACCGTGTAGTGCGACTGAAGCTCGCAATACCATAAGTCGTTTTTGCTCACGAATAT
CAGACCAGTCAACAAGTACAATGGGCATCGTATTGCCCGAACAGATAAAGCTAGCATGCCAACGGTATAC
AGCGAGTCGCTCTTTGTGGAGGTGACGATTACCTAACAATCGGTCGATTCGTTTGATGTTATGTTTTGTT
CTCGCTTTGGTTGGCAGGTTACGGCCAAGTTCGGTAAGAGTGAGAGTTTTACAGTCAAGTAATGCGTGGC
AAGCCAACGTTAAGCTGTTGAGTCGTTTTAAGTGTAATTCGGGGCAGAATTGGTAAAGAGAGTCGTGTAA
AATATCGAGTTCGCACATCTTGTTGTCTGATTATTGATTTTTCGCGAAACCATTTGATCATATGACAAGA
TGTGTATCCACCTTAACTTAATGATTTTTACCAAAATCATTAGGGGATTCATCAGCACTGAGCGTCAGAC
CCCGTAGAAAAGATCAAAGGATCTTCTTGAGATCCTTTTTTTCTGCGCGTAATCTGCTGCTTGCAAACAA
AAAAACCACCGCTACCAGCGGTGGTTTGTTTGCCGGATCAAGAGCTACCAACTCTTTTTCCGAAGGTAAC
TGGCTTCAGCAGAGCGCAGATACCAAATACTGTCCTTCTAGTGTAGCCGTAGTTAGGCCACCACTTCAAG
AACTCTGTAGCACCGCCTACATACCTCGCTCTGCTAATCCTGTTACCAGTGGCTGCTGCCAGTGGCGATA
AGTCGTGTCTTACCGGGTTGGACTCAAGACGATAGTTACCGGATAAGGCGCAGCGGTCGGGCTGAACGGG
GGGTTCGTGCACACAGCCCAGCTTGGAGCGAACGACCTACACCGAACTGAGATACCTACAGCGTGAGCTA
TGAGAAAGCGCCACGCTTCCCGAAGGGAGAAAGGCGGACAGGTATCCGGTAAGCGGCAGGGTCGGAACAG
GAGAGCGCACGAGGGAGCTTCCAGGGGGAAACGCCTGGTATCTTTATAGTCCTGTCGGGTTTCGCCACCT
CTGACTTGAGCGTCGATTTTTGTGATGCTCGTCAGGGGGGCGGAGCCTATGGAAAAACGCCAGCAACGCG
GCCTTTTTACGGTTCCTGGCCTTTTGCTGGCCTTTTGCTCACATGTTCTTTCCTGCGTTATCCCCTGATT
CTGTGGATAACCGTATTACCGCCTTTGAGTGAGCTGATACCGCTCGCCGCAGCCGAACGACCGAGCGCAG
CGAGTCAGTGAGCGAGGAAGCGGAAGAGCGCCTGATGCGGTATTTTCTCCTTACGCATCTGTGCGGTATT
TCACACCGCATATGGTGCACTCTCAGTACAATCTGCTCTGATGCCGCATAGTTAAGCCAGTATACACTCC
GCTATCGCTACGTGACTGGGTCATGGCTGCGCCCCGACACCCGCCAACACCCGCTGACGCGCCCTGACGG
GCTTGTCTGCTCCCGGCATCCGCTTACAGACAAGCTGTGACCGTCTCCGGGAGCTGCATGTGTCAGAGGT
TTTCACCGTCATCACCGAAACGCGCGAGGCAGGGTGCCTTGATGTGGGCGCCGGCGGTCGAGTGGCGACG
GCGCGGCTTGTCCGCGCCCTGGTAGATTGCCTGGCCGTAGGCCAGCCATTTTTGAGCGGCCAGCGGCCGC
GATAGGCCGACGCGAAGCGGCGGGGCGTAGGGAGCGCAGCGACCGAAGGGTAGGCGCTTTTTGCAGCTCT
TCGGCTGTGCGCTGGCCAGACAGTTATGCACAGGCCAGGCGGGTTTTAAGAGTTTTAATAAGTTTTAAAG
AGTTTTAGGCGGAAAAATCGCCTTTTTTCTCTTTTATATCAGTCACTTACATGTGTGACCGGTTCCCAAT
GTACGGCTTTGGGTTCCCAATGTACGGGTTCCGGTTCCCAATGTACGGCTTTGGGTTCCCAATGTACGTG
CTATCCACAGGAAACAGACCTTTTCGACCTTTTTCCCCTGCTAGGGCAATTTGCCCTAGCATCTGCTCCG
TACATTAGGAACCGGCGGATGCTTCGCCCTCGATCAGGTTGCGGTAGCGCATGACTAGGATCGGGCCAGC
CTGCCCCGCCTCCTCCTTCAAATCGTACTCCGGCAGGTCATTTGACCCGATCAGCTTGCGCACGGTGAAA
CAGAACTTCTTGAACTCTCCGGCGCTGCCACTGCGTTCGTAGATCGTCTTGAACAACCATCTGGCTTCTG
CCTTGCCTGCGGCGCGGCGTGCCAGGCGGTAGAGAAAACGGCCGATGCCGGGATCGATCAAAAAGTAATC
GGGGTGAACCGTCAGCACGTCCGGGTTCTTGCCTTCTGTGATCTCGCGGTACATCCAATCAGCTAGCTCG
ATCTCGATGTACTCCGGCCGCCCGGTTTCGCTCTTTACGATCTTGTAGCGGCTAATCAAGGCTTCACCCT
CGGATACCGTCACCAGGCGGCCGTTCTTGGCCTTCTTCGTACGCTGCATGGCAACGTGCGTGGTGTTTAA
CCGAATGCAGGTTTCTACCAGGTCGTCTTTCTGCTTTCCGCCATCGGCTCGCCGGCAGAACTTGAGTACG
TCCGCAACGTGTGGACGGAACACGCGGCCGGGCTTGTCTCCCTTCCCTTCCCGGTATCGGTTCATGGATT
CGGTTAGATGGGAAACCGCCATCAGTACCAGGTCGTAATCCCACACACTGGCCATGCCGGCCGGCCCTGC
GGAAACCTCTACGTGCCCGTCTGGAAGCTCGTAGCGGATCACCTCGCCAGCTCGTCGGTCACGCTTCGAC
AGACGGAAAACGGCCACGTCCATGATGCTGCGACTATCGCGGGTGCCCACGTCATAGAGCATCGGAACGA
AAAAATCTGGTTGCTCGTCGCCCTTGGGCGGCTTCCTAATCGACGGCGCACCGGCTGCCGGCGGTTGCCG
GGATTCTTTGCGGATTCGATCAGCGGCCGCTTGCCACGATTCACCGGGGCGTGCTTCTGCCTCGATGCGT
TGCCGCTGGGCGGCCTGCGCGGCCTTCAACTTCTCCACCAGGTCATCACCCAGCGCCGCGCCGATTTGTA
CCGGGCCGGATGGTTTGCGACCGCTCACGCCGATTCCTCGGGCTTGGGGGTTCCAGTGCCATTGCAGGGC
CGGCAGGCAACCCAGCCGCTTACGCCTGGCCAACCGCCCGTTCCTCCACACATGGGGCATTCCACGGCGT
CGGTGCCTGGTTGTTCTTGATTTTCCATGCCGCCTCCTTTAGCCGCTAAAATTCATCTACTCATTTATTC
ATTTGCTCATTTACTCTGGTAGCTGCGCGATGTATTCAGATAGCAGCTCGGTAATGGTCTTGCCTTGGCG
TACCGCGTACATCTTCAGCTTGGTGTGATCCTCCGCCGGCAACTGAAAGTTGACCCGCTTCATGGCTGGC
GTGTCTGCCAGGCTGGCCAACGTTGCAGCCTTGCTGCTGCGTGCGCTCGGACGGCCGGCACTTAGCGTGT
TTGTGCTTTTGCTCATTTTCTCTTTACCTCATTAACTCAAATGAGTTTTGATTTAATTTCAGCGGCCAGC
GCCTGGACCTCGCGGGCAGCGTCGCCCTCGGGTTCTGATTCAAGAACGGTTGTGCCGGCGGCGGCAGTGC
CTGGGTAGCTCACGCGCTGCGTGATACGGGACTCAAGAATGGGCAGCTCGTACCCGGCCAGCGCCTCGGC
AACCTCACCGCCGATGCGCGTGCCTTTGATCGCCCGCGACACGACAAAGGCCGCTTGTAGCCTTCCATCC
GTGACCTCAATGCGCTGCTTAACCAGCTCCACCAGGTCGGCGGTGGCCCATATGTCGTAAGGGCTTGGCT
GCACCGGAATCAGCACGAAGTCGGCTGCCTTGATCGCGGACACAGCCAAGTCCGCCGCCTGGGGCGCTCC
GTCGATCACTACGAAGTCGCGCCGGCCGATGGCCTTCACGTCGCGGTCAATCGTCGGGCGGTCGATGCCG
ACAACGGTTAGCGGTTGATCTTCCCGCACGGCCGCCCAATCGCGGGCACTGCCCTGGGGATCGGAATCGA
CTAACAGAACATCGGCCCCGGCGAGTTGCAGGGCGCGGGCTAGATGGGTTGCGATGGTCGTCTTGCCTGA
CCCGCCTTTCTGGTTAAGTACAGCGATAACCTTCATGCGTTCCCCTTGCGTATTTGTTTATTTACTCATC
GCATCATATACGCAGCGACCGCATGACGCAAGCTGTTTTACTCAAATACACATCACCTTTTTAGACGGCG
GCGCTCGGTTTCTTCAGCGGCCAAGCTGGCCGGCCAGGCCGCCAGCTTGGCATCAGACAAACCGGCCAGG
ATTTCATGCAGCCGCACGGTTGAGACGTGCGCGGGCGGCTCGAACACGTACCCGGCCGCGATCATCTCCG
CCTCGATCTCTTCGGTAATGAAAAACGGTTCGTCCTGGCCGTCCTGGTGCGGTTTCATGCTTGTTCCTCT
TGGCGTTCATTCTCGGCGGCCGCCAGGGCGTCGGCCTCGGTCAATGCGTCCTCACGGAAGGCACCGCGCC
GCCTGGCCTCGGTGGGCGTCACTTCCTCGCTGCGCTCAAGTGCGCGGTACAGGGTCGAGCGATGCACGCC
AAGCAGTGCAGCCGCCTCTTTCACGGTGCGGCCTTCCTGGTCGATCAGCTCGCGGGCGTGCGCGATCTGT
GCCGGGGTGAGGGTAGGGCGGGGGCCAAACTTCACGCCTCGGGCCTTGGCGGCCTCGCGCCCGCTCCGGG
TGCGGTCGATGATTAGGGAACGCTCGAACTCGGCAATGCCGGCGAACACGGTCAACACCATGCGGCCGGC
CGGCGTGGTGGTGTCGGCCCACGGCTCTGCCAGGCTACGCAGGCCCGCGCCGGCCTCCTGGATGCGCTCG
GCAATGTCCAGTAGGTCGCGGGTGCTGCGGGCCAGGCGGTCTAGCCTGGTCACTGTCACAACGTCGCCAG
GGCGTAGGTGGTCAAGCATCCTGGCCAGCTCCGGGCGGTCGCGCCTGGTGCCGGTGATCTTCTCGGAAAA
CAGCTTGGTGCAGCCGGCCGCGTGCAGTTCGGCCCGTTGGTTGGTCAAGTCCTGGTCGTCGGTGCTGACG
CGGGCATAGCCCAGCAGGCCAGCGGCGGCGCTCTTGTTCATGGCGTAATGTCTCCGGTTCTAGTCGCAAG
TATTCTACTTTATGCGACTAAAACACGCGACAAGAAAACGCCAGGAAAAGGGCAGGGCGGCAGCCTGTCG
CGTAACTTAGGACTTGTGCGACATGTCGTTTTCAGAAGACGGCTGCACTGAACGTCAGAAGCCGACTGCA
CTATAGCAGCGGAGGGGTTGGATCAAAGTACTTTGATCCCGAGGGGAACCCTGTGGTTGGCATGCACATA
CAAATGGACGAACGGATAAACCTTTTCACGCCCTTTTAAATATCCGATTATTCTAATAAACGCTCTTTTC
TCTTAG
Features (pLannotate 1.2.2; 28 found; start..end, strand, type, name):
      1..25      -  misc_feature   RB T-DNA repeat: right border repeat from nopaline C58 T-DNA
    424..460     +  ncRNA          PK1-TEV CVMV: Accession: RF01102 - 5'-leader pseudoknot of TEV/CVMV
    531..1238    +  CDS            mCherry: mCherry is a basic (constitutively fluorescent) red fluorescent protein published in 2004, derived from Discosoma sp.. It is reported to be a very rapidly-maturing monomer with low acid sensitivity.
   1308..1465    +  polyA_signal   CaMV poly(A) signal (fragment): cauliflower mosaic virus polyadenylation signal
   1919..1942    +  promoter       Pc promoter (fragment): intI1 (promoter lies within the coding sequence); class 1 integron promoter
   2118..2174    +  CDS            GmR (fragment): gentamycin acetyltransferase; aacC1; confers resistance to gentamycin
   2185..2972    +  CDS            SmR (fragment): aminoglycoside adenylyltransferase (Murphy, 1985); aadA; confers resistance to spectinomycin and streptomycin
   3124..3199    +  misc_RNA       gRNA scaffold: guide RNA scaffold for the Streptococcus pyogenes CRISPR/Cas9 system
   5163..5182    +  CDS            2xFLAG (fragment): two tandem FLAG® epitope tags
   5238..9338    +  CDS            cas9: CAS9_STRP1 - Also known as csn1 From Streptococcus pyogenes serotype M1.
   9396..10028   +  terminator     E9 terminator: terminator and polyadenylation signal from the pea rbcS-E9 gene
  10065..10087   -  protein_bind   lac operator (fragment): The lac repressor binds to the lac operator to inhibit transcription in E. coli. This inhibition can be relieved by adding lactose or isopropyl-β-D-thiogalactopyranoside (IPTG). lac repressor encoded by lacI
  10091..10121   -  promoter       lac promoter: promoter for the E. coli lac operon
  10136..10157   -  protein_bind   CAP binding site: CAP binding activates transcription in the presence of cAMP. E. coli catabolite activator protein
  10170..10258   -  CDS            lacI (fragment): lac repressor; lacI; The lac repressor binds to the lac operator to inhibit transcription in E. coli. This inhibition can be relieved by adding lactose or isopropyl-β-D-thiogalactopyranoside (IPTG).
  10348..11024   +  promoter       CaMV 35S promoter (enhanced): cauliflower mosaic virus 35S promoter with a duplicated enhancer region
  11091..12116   +  CDS            HygR: hygromycin B phosphotransferase confers resistance to hygromycin
  12157..12331   +  polyA_signal   CaMV poly(A) signal: cauliflower mosaic virus polyadenylation signal
  12409..12433   -  misc_feature   LB T-DNA repeat: left border repeat from nopaline C58 T-DNA
  12858..13652   +  CDS            KanR: aminoglycoside phosphotransferase; aphA-3; confers resistance to kanamycin
  14920..14989   +  ncRNA          RNA-OUT: Accession: RF00240 - RNA-OUT
  15077..15665   +  rep_origin     ori: high-copy-number ColE1/pMB1/pBR322/pUC origin of replication
  15851..15991   -  misc_feature   bom: basis of mobility region from pBR322
  16093..16132   -  CDS            rop (fragment): Rop protein, which maintains plasmids at low copy number; rop
  16335..16529   -  rep_origin     pVS1 oriV: origin of replication for the Pseudomonas plasmid pVS1 (Heeb et al., 2000)
  16595..17668   -  CDS            pVS1 RepA: replication protein from the Pseudomonas plasmid pVS1 (Heeb et al., 2000)
  18097..18726   -  CDS            pVS1 StaA: stability protein from the Pseudomonas plasmid pVS1 (Heeb et al., 2000)
  19286..19687   -  CDS            Y4CG_SINFN (fragment): Protein inferred from homology: Swiss-Prot protein existence level 3. From Sinorhizobium fredii (strain NBRC 101917 / NGR234).
