[The description below was written by a language model from this plasmid's Addgene catalogue record and pLannotate feature annotations shown in this document.]
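Description:
pHEE-R-hyg9si is an empty-backbone plant CRISPR/Cas9 binary vector of about 20 kb, derived from pHEE401E and intended for multi-gene knockout in Arabidopsis. The presence of nopaline-type right and left T-DNA border repeats together with the pVS1 replication and stability functions (oriV, RepA, StaA) indicates delivery by Agrobacterium-mediated transformation. Outside the borders, a ColE1/pMB1-type origin with a bom site supports high-copy propagation in E. coli, and an aphA-3 kanamycin resistance gene provides bacterial selection.

Within the T-DNA, the feature table shows three functional units plus a guide RNA cloning region. A Streptococcus pyogenes Cas9 coding sequence, preceded by a FLAG epitope fragment and followed by the pea rbcS-E9 terminator, is described in the catalogue as being driven by the EC1 promoter and carrying a single intron taken from Arabidopsis UBQ10; neither the EC1 promoter nor the intron is annotated in the table. Upstream of Cas9 lies an S. pyogenes gRNA scaffold preceded by a spectinomycin/streptomycin resistance gene (aadA) with integron promoter fragments. This probably serves as a replaceable stuffer that is exchanged for one or more guide cassettes, though the record does not state the cloning scheme or name the guide RNA promoter.

Transformed plants can be selected in two ways. An enhanced CaMV 35S promoter drives hygromycin phosphotransferase with a CaMV polyadenylation signal. A separate mCherry cassette, also ending in a CaMV poly(A) fragment, gives red fluorescent seeds for visual screening; its promoter is not annotated.
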