Addgene plasmid #222832: pHEE-R-hyg9si
Purpose: (Empty Backbone) CRISPR/Cas9 for multi-gene knockout in Arabidopsis (single intron-containing Cas9, EC1 promoter, hygromycin and red fluorescent seed selection)
Depositing lab: Hidenori Takeuchi. Depositing organization: Nagoya University.
Backbone
  Vector backbone: pHEE401E
  Vector type: CRISPR
  Selectable markers: Hygromycin ; mCherry
Growth in bacteria
  Bacterial resistance: Kanamycin, 50 μg/mL
  Growth temperature: 37°C
  Growth strain: DH5alpha
  Copy number: High Copy
Gene/Insert
  Gene/Insert name: None
Terms and licenses: Academic/Nonprofit Terms; Industry Terms: Not Available to Industry
Depositor comments: UBQ10 single intron (from A. thaliana (mustard weed))
How to cite: pHEE-R-hyg9si was a gift from Hidenori Takeuchi (Addgene plasmid # 222832 ; http://n2t.net/addgene:222832 ; RRID:Addgene_222832)
